>Addgene plasmid #155343 | MmXYRS-4xM15 | addgene full sequence | sequence record 310521 | Addgene NGS Result
GACATTGATTATTGACTAGTTATTAATAGTAATCAATTACGGGGTCATTAGTTCATAGCCCATATATGGA
GTTCCGCGTTACATAACTTACGGTAAATGGCCCGCCTGGCTGACCGCCCAACGACCCCCGCCCATTGACG
TCAATAATGACGTATGTTCCCATAGTAACGCCAATAGGGACTTTCCATTGACGTCAATGGGTGGAGTATT
TACGGTAAACTGCCCACTTGGCAGTACATCAAGTGTATCATATGCCAAGTACGCCCCCTATTGACGTCAA
TGACGGTAAATGGCCCGCCTGGCATTATGCCCAGTACATGACCTTATGGGACTTTCCTACTTGGCAGTAC
ATCTACGTATTAGTCATCGCTATTACCATGGTGATGCGGTTTTGGCAGTACATCAATGGGCGTGGATAGC
GGTTTGACTCACGGGGATTTCCAAGTCTCCACCCCATTGACGTCAATGGGAGTTTGTTTTGGCACCAAAA
TCAACGGGACTTTCCAAAATGTCGTAACAACTCCGCCCCATTGACGCAAATGGGCGGTAGGCGTGTACGG
TGGGAGGTCTATATAAGCAGAGCTCTCTGGCTAACTAGAGAACCCACTGCTTACTGGCTTATCGAAATTA
ATACGACTCACTATAGGGAGACCCAAGCTGGCTAGCGCCACCATGGACAAGAAGCCCCTGAACACCCTGA
TCAGCGCCACCGGCCTGTGGATGAGCAGAACCGGCACCATCCACAAGATCAAGCACCACGAGGTGTCCCG
GTCCAAGATCTACATCGAGATGGCCTGCGGCGACCACCTGGTCGTGAACAACAGCAGAAGCAGCCGGACC
GCCAGAGCCCTGAGACACCACAAGTACAGAAAGACCTGCAAGCGGTGCCGGGTGTCCGACGAGGACCTGA
ACAAGTTCCTGACCAAGGCCAACGAGGACCAGACCAGCGTGAAAGTGAAGGTGGTGTCCGCCCCCACCCG
GACCAAGAAAGCCATGCCTAAGAGCGTGGCCAGGGCCCCCAAGCCCCTGGAAAACACAGAAGCCGCTCAG
GCCCAGCCCAGCGGCAGCAAATTTTCTCCTGCCATCCCCGTGTCCACCCAGGAATCCGTGTCTGTGCCTG
CCTCCGTGTCTACCAGCATCAGCAGCATCTCTACCGGCGCCACAGCCAGCGCTCTCGTGAAGGGCAACAC
CAACCCCATCACCAGCATGAGCGCCCCTGTGCAGGCTTCTGCCCCTGCCCTGACAAAGAGCCAGACCGAC
AGACTGGAAGTGCTGCTGAACCCCAAGGACGAGATCAGCCTGAACAGCGGCAAGCCTTTCAGAGAGCTGG
AAAGCGAGCTGCTGAGCCGGCGGAAGAAGGACCTGCAGCAGATCTACGCCGAGGAAAGAGAGAACTACCT
GGGCAAGCTGGAACGGGAAATCACCCGGTTCTTCGTGGACCGGGGCTTCCTGGAAATCAAGAGCCCCATC
CTGATCCCCCTGGAGTACATCGAGCGGATGGGCATCGACAACGACACCGAGCTGAGCAAGCAGATCTTCA
GGGTGGACAAAAACTTCTGCCTGCGGCCCATGCTGACCCCCAACCTGTACAACTATCTGCGGAAGCTGGA
TAGAGCCCTGCCCGACCCCATCAAGATCTTCGAGATCGGCCCCTGCTACAGAAAAGAGAGCGACGGCAAA
GAGCACCTGGAAGAGTTCACCATGCTGGCCTTCGCCCAGATGGGCAGCGGCTGCACCAGAGAGAACCTGG
AATCTATCATCACCGACTTTCTGAACCACCTGGGGATCGACTTCAAGATCGTGGGCGACAGCTGCATGGT
GTTCGGCGACACCCTGGACGTGATGCACGGCGACCTGGAACTGTCTAGCGCCGTCGTGGGACCCATCCCT
CTGGACAGAGAGTGGGGCATCGATAAGCCCACCATCGGAGCCGGCTTCGGCCTGGAAAGACTGCTGAAAG
TGAAACACGATTTCAAGAACATCAAGAGGGCCGCCAGAAGCGAGAGCTACTACAACGGCATCAGCACCAA
CCTGTGAGCGGCCGCTTTAAACCCGCTGATCAGCCTCGACTGTGCCTTCTAGTTGCCAGCCATCTGTTGT
TTGCCCCTCCCCCGTGCCTTCCTTGACCCTGGAAGGTGCCACTCCCACTGTCCTTTCCTAATAAAATGAG
GAAATTGCATCGCATTGTCTGAGTAGGTGTCATTCTATTCTGGGGGGTGGGGTGGGGCAGGACAGCAAGG
GGGAGGATTGGGAAGACAATAGCAGGCATGCTGGGGATGCGGTGGGCTCTATGGCTTCTGAGGCGGAAAG
AACCAGCTGGGGCTCTAGGGGGTATCCCC
[124 nt withheld, positions 2340-2463]
C
[91 nt withheld, positions 2465-2555]
A
[49 nt withheld, positions 2557-2605]
CCTTTGACGTTGGAGTCCACGTTCTTT
[37 nt withheld, positions 2633-2669]
ACCCTATCTCGGTCTATTCTTTTGATTTATAAGGGATTTTGCCGATTTCGGCCTATTGGTTAAAAAATGA
GCTGATTTAACAAAAATTTAACGCGAATTAATTCTGTGGAATGTGTGTCAGTTAGGGTGTGGAAAGTCCC
CAGGCTCCCCAGCAGGCAGAAGTATGCAAAGCATGCATCTCAATTAGTCAGCAACCAGGTGTGGAAAGTC
CCCAGGCTCCCCAGCAGGCAGAAGTATGCAAAGCATGCATCTCAATTAGTCAGCAACCATAGTCCCGCCC
CTAACTCCGCCCATCCCGCCCCTAACTCCGCCCAGTTCCGCCCATTCTCCGCCCCATGGCTGACTAATTT
TTTTTATTTATGCAGAGGCCGAGGCCGCCTCTGCCTCTGAGCTATTCCAGAAGTAGTGAGGAGGCTTTTT
TGGAGGCCTAGGCTTTTGCAAAAAGCTCCCGGGAGCTTGTATATCCATTTTCGGATCTGATCAAGAGACA
GGATGAGGATCGTTTCGCATGATTGAACAAGATGGATTGCACGCAGGTTCTCCGGCCGCTTGGGTGGAGA
GGCTATTCGGCTATGACTGGGCACAACAGACAATCGGCTGCTCTGATGCCGCCGTGTTCCGGCTGTCAGC
GCAGGGGCGCCCGGTTCTTTTTGTCAAGACCGACCTGTCCGGTGCCCTGAATGAACTGCAGGACGAGGCA
GCGCGGCTATCGTGGCTGGCCACGACGGGCGTTCCTTGCGCAGCTGTGCTCGACGTTGTCACTGAAGCGG
GAAGGGACTGGCTGCTATTGGGCGAAGTGCCGGGGCAGGATCTCCTGTCATCTCACCTTGCTCCTGCCGA
GAAAGTATCCATCATGGCTGATGCAATGCGGCGGCTGCATACGCTTGATCCGGCTACCTGCCCATTCGAC
CACCAAGCGAAACATCGCATCGAGCGAGCACGTACTCGGATGGAAGCCGGTCTTGTCGATCAGGATGATC
TGGACGAAGAGCATCAGGGGCTCGCGCCAGCCGAACTGTTCGCCAGGCTCAAGGCGCGCATGCCCGACGG
CGAGGATCTCGTCGTGACCCATGGCGATGCCTGCTTGCCGAATATCATGGTGGAAAATGGCCGCTTTTCT
GGATTCATCGACTGTGGCCGGCTGGGTGTGGCGGACCGCTATCAGGACATAGCGTTGGCTACCCGTGATA
TTGCTGAAGAGCTTGGCGGCGAATGGGCTGACCGCTTCCTCGTGCTTTACGGTATCGCCGCTCCCGATTC
GCAGCGCATCGCCTTCTATCGCCTTCTTGACGAGTTCTTCTGAGCGGGACTCTGGGGTTCGAAATGACCG
ACCAAGCGACGCCCAACCTGCCATCACGAGATTTCGATTCCACCGCCGCCTTCTATGAAAGGTTGGGCTT
CGGAATCGTTTTCCGGGACGCCGGCTGGATGATCCTCCAGCGCGGGGATCTCATGCTGGAGTTCTTCGCC
CACCCCAACTTGTTTATTGCAGCTTATAATGGTTACAAATAAAGCAATAGCATCACAAATTTCACAAATA
AAGCATTTTTTTCACTGCATTCTAGTTGTGGTTTGTCCAAACTCATCAATGTATCTTATCATGTCTGTAT
ACCGGTCCTCTAGCTAGAGCTTGGCGTAATCATGGTCATAGCTGTTTCCTGTGTGAAATTGTTATCCGCT
CACAATTCCACACAACATACGAGCCGGAAGCATAAAGTGTAAAGCCTGGGGTGCCTAATGAGTGAGCTAA
CTCACATTAATTGCGTTGCGCTCACTGCCCGCTTTCCAGTCGGGAAACCTGTCGTGCCAGCTGCATTAAT
GAATCGGCCAACGCGCGGGGAGAGGCGGTTTGCGTATTGGGCGCTCTTCCGCTTCCTCGCTCACTGACTC
GCTGCGCTCGGTCGTTCGGCTGCGGCGAGCGGTATCAGCTCACTCAAAGGCGGTAATACGGTTATCCACA
GAATCAGGGGATAACGCAGGAAAGAACATGTGAGCAAAAGGCCAGCAAAAGGCCAGGAACCGTAAAAAGG
CCGCGTTGCTGGCGTTTTTCCATAGGCTCCGCCCCCCTGACGAGCATCACAAAAATCGACGCTCAAGTCA
GAGGTGGCGAAACCCGACAGGACTATAAAGATACCAGGCGTTTCCCCCTGGAAGCTCCCTCGTGCGCTCT
CCTGTTCCGACCCTGCCGCTTACCGGATACCTGTCCGCCTTTCTCCCTTCGGGAAGCGTGGCGCTTTCTC
ATAGCTCACGCTGTAGGTATCTCAGTTCGGTGTAGGTCGTTCGCTCCAAGCTGGGCTGTGTGCACGAACC
CCCCGTTCAGCCCGACCGCTGCGCCTTATCCGGTAACTATCGTCTTGAGTCCAACCCGGTAAGACACGAC
TTATCGCCACTGGCAGCAGCCACTGGTAACAGGATTAGCAGAGCGAGGTATGTAGGCGGTGCTACAGAGT
TCTTGAAGTGGTGGCCTAACTACGGCTACACTAGAAGAACAGTATTTGGTATCTGCGCTCTGCTGAAGCC
AGTTACCTTCGGAAAAAGAGTTGGTAGCTCTTGATCCGGCAAACAAACCACCGCTGGTAGCGGTGGTTTT
TTTGTTTGCAAGCAGCAGATTACGCGCAGAAAAAAAGGATCTCAAGAAGATCCTTTGATCTTTTCTACGG
GGTCTGACGCTCAGTGGAACGAAAACTCACGTTAAGGGATTTTGGTCATGAGATTATCAAAAAGGATCTT
CACCTAGATCCTTTTAAATTAAAAATGAAGTTTTAAATCAATCTAAAGTATATATGAGTAAACTTGGTCT
GACAGTTACCAATGCTTAATCAGTGAGGCACCTATCTCAGCGATCTGTCTATTTCGTTCATCCATAGTTG
CCTGACTCCCCGTCGTGTAGATAACTACGATACGGGAGGGCTTACCATCTGGCCCCAGTGCTGCAATGAT
ACCGCGAGACCCACGCTCACCGGCTCCAGATTTATCAGCAATAAACCAGCCAGCCGGAAGGGCCGAGCGC
AGAAGTGGTCCTGCAACTTTATCCGCCTCCATCCAGTCTATTAATTGTTGCCGGGAAGCTAGAGTAAGTA
GTTCGCCAGTTAATAGTTTGCGCAACGTTGTTGCCATTGCTACAGGCATCGTGGTGTCACGCTCGTCGTT
TGGTATGGCTTCATTCAGCTCCGGTTCCCAACGATCAAGGCGAGTTACATGATCCCCCATGTTGTGCAAA
AAAGCGGTTAGCTCCTTCGGTCCTCCGATCGTTGTCAGAAGTAAGTTGGCCGCAGTGTTATCACTCATGG
TTATGGCAGCACTGCATAATTCTCTTACTGTCATGCCATCCGTAAGATGCTTTTCTGTGACTGGTGAGTA
CTCAACCAAGTCATTCTGAGAATAGTGTATGCGGCGACCGAGTTGCTCTTGCCCGGCGTCAATACGGGAT
AATACCGCGCCACATAGCAGAACTTTAAAAGTGCTCATCATTGGAAAACGTTCTTCGGGGCGAAAACTCT
CAAGGATCTTACCGCTGTTGAGATCCAGTTCGATGTAACCCACTCGTGCACCCAACTGATCTTCAGCATC
TTTTACTTTCACCAGCGTTTCTGGGTGAGCAAAAACAGGAAGGCAAAATGCCGCAAAAAAGGGAATAAGG
GCGACACGGAAATGTTGAATACTCATACTCTTCCTTTTTCAATATTATTGAAGCATTTATCAGGGTTATT
GTCTCATGAGCGGATACATATTTGAATGTATTTAGAAAAATAAACAAATAGGGGTTCCGCGCACATTTCC
CCGAAAAGTGCCACCTGACGTCGACAAAAAACGGAAACCCCGGGAATCGAACCCGGCTGAACGGATTTAG
AGTCCGTTCGGTCTCCCTGACCAGGTTTCCGGTGTTTCGTCCTTTCCACAAGATATATAAAGCCAAGAAA
TCGAAATACTTTCAAGTTACGGTAAGCATATGATAGTCCATTTTAAAACATAATTTTAAAACTGCAAACT
ACCCAAGAAATTATTACTTTCTACGTCACGTATTTTGTACTAATATCTTTGTGTTTACAGTCAAATTAAT
TCTAATTATCTCTCTAACAGCCTTGTATCGTATATGCAAATATGAAGGAATCATGGGAAATAGGCCCTCT
TCCTGCCCCTCGACAAAAAACGGAAACCCCGGGAATCGAACCCGGCTGAACGGATTTAGAGTCCGTTCGG
TCTCCCTGACCAGGTTTCCGGTGTTTCGTCCTTTCCACAAGATATATAAAGCCAAGAAATCGAAATACTT
TCAAGTTACGGTAAGCATATGATAGTCCATTTTAAAACATAATTTTAAAACTGCAAACTACCCAAGAAAT
TATTACTTTCTACGTCACGTATTTTGTACTAATATCTTTGTGTTTACAGTCAAATTAATTCTAATTATCT
CTCTAACAGCCTTGTATCGTATATGCAAATATGAAGGAATCATGGGAAATAGGCCCTCTTCCTGCCCCTC
GACAAAAAACGGAAACCCCGGGAATCGAACCCGGCTGAACGGATTTAGAGTCCGTTCGGTCTCCCTGACC
AGGTTTCCGGTGTTTCGTCCTTTCCACAAGATATATAAAGCCAAGAAATCGAAATACTTTCAAGTTACGG
TAAGCATATGATAGTCCATTTTAAAACATAATTTTAAAACTGCAAACTACCCAAGAAATTATTACTTTCT
ACGTCACGTATTTTGTACTAATATCTTTGTGTTTACAGTCAAATTAATTCTAATTATCTCTCTAACAGCC
TTGTATCGTATATGCAAATATGAAGGAATCATGGGAAATAGGCCCTCTTCCTGCCCCTCGACAAAAAACG
GAAACCCCGGGAATCGAACCCGGCTGAACGGATTTAGAGTCCGTTCGGTCTCCCTGACCAGGTTTCCGGT
GTTTCGTCCTTTCCACAAGATATATAAAGCCAAGAAATCGAAATACTTTCAAGTTACGGTAAGCATATGA
TAGTCCATTTTAAAACATAATTTTAAAACTGCAAACTACCCAAGAAATTATTACTTTCTACGTCACGTAT
TTTGTACTAATATCTTTGTGTTTACAGTCAAATTAATTCTAATTATCTCTCTAACAGCCTTGTATCGTAT
ATGCAAATATGAAGGAATCATGGGAAATAGGCCCTCTTCCTGCCCCTCGAGTCTAGACCCGATCCCCTAT
GGTGCACTCTCAGTACAATCTGCTCTGATGCCGCATAGTTAAGCCAGTATCTGCTCCCTGCTTGTGTGTT
GGAGGTCGCTGAGTAGTGCGCGAGCAAAATTTAAGCTACAACAAGGCAAGGCTTGACCGACAATTGCATG
AAGAATCTGCTTAGGGTTAGGCGTTTTGCGCTGCTTCGCGATGTACGGGCCAGATATACGCGTT
Features (pLannotate 1.2.2; 28 found; start..end, strand, type, name):
      1..380     +  enhancer       CMV enhancer: human cytomegalovirus immediate early enhancer
    381..584     +  promoter       CMV promoter: human cytomegalovirus (CMV) immediate early promoter
    580..613     +  LTR            5' LTR (truncated) (fragment): truncated 5' long terminal repeat (LTR) from HIV-1
    629..647     +  promoter       T7 promoter: promoter for bacteriophage T7 RNA polymerase
    673..2034    +  CDS            pylS: PYLS_METMA - Experimental evidence at protein level: Swiss-Prot protein existence level 1. Catalyzes the attachment of pyrrolysine to tRNA(Pyl). Pyrrolysine is a lysine derivative encoded by the termination codon UAG. From Methanosarcina mazei (strain ATCC BAA-159 / DSM 3647 / Goe1 / Go1 / JCM 11833 / OCM 88) (Methanosarcina frisia).
   2070..2294    +  polyA_signal   bGH poly(A) signal: bovine growth hormone polyadenylation signal
   2298..2319    +  promoter       SV40 promoter (fragment): SV40 enhancer and early promoter
   2340..2768    +  rep_origin     f1 ori (sequence partly withheld): f1 bacteriophage origin of replication; arrow indicates direction of (+) strand synthesis
   2782..3111    +  promoter       SV40 promoter: SV40 enhancer and early promoter
   3178..3969    +  CDS            neo: KKA2_KLEPN - Also known as kan, nptII. Experimental evidence at protein level: Swiss-Prot protein existence level 1. Resistance to kanamycin, neomycin, paromomycin, ribostamycin, butirosin and gentamicin B. From Klebsiella pneumoniae.
   3993..4151    +  CDS            ble (fragment): BLE_KLEPN - Experimental evidence at protein level: Swiss-Prot protein existence level 1. Binding protein with a strong affinity to the bleomycin family of antibiotics. Binds to CL990; an antimitotic-antibiotic compound. From Klebsiella pneumoniae.
   4146..4267    +  polyA_signal   SV40 poly(A) signal: SV40 polyadenylation signal
   4338..4354    -  protein_bind   lac operator: The lac repressor binds to the lac operator to inhibit transcription in E. coli. This inhibition can be relieved by adding lactose or isopropyl-β-D-thiogalactopyranoside (IPTG). lac repressor encoded by lacI
   4362..4392    -  promoter       lac promoter: promoter for the E. coli lac operon
   4407..4428    -  protein_bind   CAP binding site: CAP binding activates transcription in the presence of cAMP. E. coli catabolite activator protein
   4441..4533    -  CDS            lacI (fragment): lac repressor; lacI; The lac repressor binds to the lac operator to inhibit transcription in E. coli. This inhibition can be relieved by adding lactose or isopropyl-β-D-thiogalactopyranoside (IPTG).
   4716..5304    -  rep_origin     ori: high-copy-number ColE1/pMB1/pBR322/pUC origin of replication
   5475..6335    -  CDS            AmpR: β-lactamase; bla; confers resistance to ampicillin, carbenicillin, and related antibiotics
   6336..6440    -  promoter       AmpR promoter: bla
   6480..6548    -  ncRNA          tRNA: Accession: RF00005 - tRNA
   6558..6798    -  promoter       U6 promoter: RNA polymerase III promoter for human U6 snRNA
   6819..6887    -  ncRNA          tRNA: Accession: RF00005 - tRNA
   6897..7137    -  promoter       U6 promoter: RNA polymerase III promoter for human U6 snRNA
   7158..7226    -  ncRNA          tRNA: Accession: RF00005 - tRNA
   7236..7476    -  promoter       U6 promoter: RNA polymerase III promoter for human U6 snRNA
   7497..7565    -  ncRNA          tRNA: Accession: RF00005 - tRNA
   7575..7815    -  promoter       U6 promoter: RNA polymerase III promoter for human U6 snRNA
   7847..7899    -  misc_feature   bom (fragment): basis of mobility region from pBR322
