[The description below was written by a language model from this plasmid's Addgene catalogue record and pLannotate feature annotations shown in this document.]
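Description:
MmXYRS-4xM15 is a mammalian expression plasmid built on a heavily modified pcDNA3.1 backbone that supplies an orthogonal aminoacyl-tRNA synthetase/tRNA pair for genetic code expansion. It is propagated in E. coli through a high-copy ColE1/pUC-type origin with ampicillin selection (AmpR under its own promoter). It also carries an f1 origin and an SV40 promoter-driven neomycin phosphotransferase cassette with an SV40 polyadenylation signal, allowing G418 selection in mammalian cells. Short annotated fragments of ble, lacI, an HIV-1 LTR and the bom region appear to be backbone remnants or partial annotation matches rather than functional parts.

The payload has two components. The CMV enhancer and promoter drive a humanized coding sequence annotated as pylS, the pyrrolysyl-tRNA synthetase of Methanosarcina mazei, terminated by the bGH polyadenylation signal. A T7 promoter lies upstream of the open reading frame. According to the record this is the MmXYRS variant, which accepts multiple phenylalanine-based non-canonical amino acids, including ones used for chemical crosslinking; the specific mutations are not stated. On the opposite strand sit four tandem cassettes, each pairing a human U6 RNA polymerase III promoter with a tRNA. These correspond to four copies of the engineered M15 tRNA, a designer tRNA described as boosting the efficiency of the pyrrolysine system in mammalian cells.

When co-expressed with a target gene carrying an amber (UAG) codon, and with the appropriate amino acid supplied, the pair suppresses the stop codon and installs the non-canonical residue at that site. The associated work applied this approach to mapping GPCR–arrestin interfaces with genetically encoded crosslinkers.
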