Addgene plasmid #155343: MmXYRS-4xM15
Purpose: Plasmid encoding the translational pair that enables efficient incorporation of multiple phenylalanine-based amino acids in response to the amber codon into proteins in mammmalian cells.
Depositing lab: Irene Coin. Depositing organization: University of Leipzig. Publication: Exploring GPCR-arrestin interfaces with genetically encoded crosslinkers. Bottke T, Ernicke S, Serfling R, Ihling C, Burda E, Gurevich VV, Sinz A, Coin I. EMBO Rep. 2020 Sep 14:e50437. doi: 10.15252/embr.202050437. PubMed 32929862.
Backbone
  Vector backbone: pcDNA3.1
  Backbone manufacturer: Invitrogen, major modifications
  Vector type: Mammalian Expression
  Selectable markers: Neomycin (select with G418)
Growth in bacteria
  Bacterial resistance: Ampicillin, 100 μg/mL
  Growth temperature: 37°C
  Growth strain: DH5alpha
  Copy number: High Copy
Gene/Insert
  Gene/Insert name: Humanized MmXYRS/tRNAM15
  Species: Synthetic; M. mazei
  Promoter: CMV/U6
  Cloning method: Restriction Enzyme; 5′ cloning site unknown (unknown if destroyed); 3′ cloning site unknown (unknown if destroyed)
  Sequencing primers: 5′ n/a
Terms and licenses: Academic/Nonprofit Terms; Industry Terms: Not Available to Industry
Depositor comments: The plasmid contains the MmXYRS, which incorporates ncAAs for chemical crosslinking, and a novel tRNA that boosts the efficiency of the Pyrrolysyl system. References: Böttke et al, EMBO reports, 2020 and Serfling, R. et al. Designer tRNAs for efficient incorporation of non-canonical amino acids by the pyrrolysine system in mammalian cells. Nucleic Acids Res. 10.1093/nar/gkx1156 (2017).
How to cite: MmXYRS-4xM15 was a gift from Irene Coin (Addgene plasmid # 155343 ; http://n2t.net/addgene:155343 ; RRID:Addgene_155343)
